Addgene plasmid #153947: pPB CAG Otx2-IRES-EGFP
Purpose: piggyBac transposon vector with CAG promoter expressing Otx2 and EGFP
Depositing lab: Luca Tiberi. Depositing organization: Universita degli Studi di Trento. Publication: Modeling medulloblastoma in vivo and with human cerebellar organoids. Ballabio C, Anderle M, Gianesello M, Lago C, Miele E, Cardano M, Aiello G, Piazza S, Caron D, Gianno F, Ciolfi A, Pedace L, Mastronuzzi A, Tartaglia M, Locatelli F, Ferretti E, Giangaspero F, Tiberi L. Nat Commun. 2020 Jan 29;11(1):583. doi: 10.1038/s41467-019-13989-3. PubMed 31996670.
Backbone
  Vector backbone: PiggyBac transposon
  Backbone size w/o insert (bp): 7061
  Vector type: Mammalian Expression
Growth in bacteria
  Bacterial resistance: Ampicillin, 100 μg/mL
  Growth temperature: 37°C
  Growth strain: DH5alpha
  Copy number: High Copy
Gene/Insert
  Gene/Insert name: Otx2
  Species: M. musculus (mouse)
  Insert size (bp): 879
  Entrez Gene: Otx2 (a.k.a. E130306E05Rik)
  Promoter: CAG
  Cloning method: Restriction Enzyme; 5′ cloning site XhoI (not destroyed); 3′ cloning site EcoRI (not destroyed)
  Sequencing primers: 5′ NA
Terms and licenses: Academic/Nonprofit Terms; Industry Terms: Not Available to Industry
How to cite: pPB CAG Otx2-IRES-EGFP was a gift from Luca Tiberi (Addgene plasmid # 153947 ; http://n2t.net/addgene:153947 ; RRID:Addgene_153947)
