[The description below was written by a language model from this plasmid's Addgene catalogue record and pLannotate feature annotations shown in this document.]
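Description:
pPB CAG Otx2-IRES-EGFP is a piggyBac transposon vector for mammalian expression, carrying a bicistronic cassette that produces mouse Otx2 together with EGFP. It is maintained in E. coli as a high-copy plasmid through a ColE1/pUC-type origin and selected with ampicillin via the β-lactamase gene. The bacterial portion also retains typical phagemid cloning-vector remnants: an f1 origin, lacZα and lacI fragments, the lac promoter/operator, and flanking T7 and T3 promoters. The annotated sequence is about 7.9 kb. The automated feature table does not call out the piggyBac terminal repeats, so their positions are not given, although unannotated stretches lie on either side of the expression cassette, where such repeats would be expected.

Expression is driven by the CAG promoter, annotated here as its three parts: the CMV immediate-early enhancer, the chicken β-actin promoter and a chimeric β-actin/β-globin intron. Together these give strong, broadly active transcription in mammalian cells. The Otx2 coding sequence, encoding a homeodomain transcription factor involved in brain and sense-organ development, was inserted between XhoI and EcoRI sites. It is followed by an EMCV IRES and EGFP, so that a single transcript yields untagged Otx2 by cap-dependent translation and EGFP by internal initiation, marking the expressing cells with green fluorescence. A rabbit β-globin fragment and polyadenylation signal terminate the transcript.

When supplied with a piggyBac transposase source, the cassette can be integrated into the host genome for stable expression that persists through cell division. The associated publication concerns modelling medulloblastoma in vivo and in human cerebellar organoids, which suggests use for sustained Otx2 overexpression with fluorescent tracking of the modified cells.
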