Features (pLannotate 1.2.2; 20 found; start..end, strand, type, name):
     96..956     -  CDS            AmpR: β-lactamase; bla; confers resistance to ampicillin, carbenicillin, and related antibiotics
    957..1061    -  promoter       AmpR promoter: bla
   1114..1542    -  rep_origin     f1 ori (sequence partly withheld): f1 bacteriophage origin of replication; arrow indicates direction of (+) strand synthesis
   1547..1704    -  CDS            lacZα (fragment): LacZα fragment of β-galactosidase; lacZ fragment
   1707..1725    +  promoter       T7 promoter: promoter for bacteriophage T7 RNA polymerase
   2061..2440    +  enhancer       CMV enhancer: human cytomegalovirus immediate early enhancer
   2442..2719    +  promoter       chicken β-actin promoter: No description available
   2720..3736    +  intron         chimeric intron: chimera between introns from chicken β-actin and rabbit β-globin
   3797..4663    +  CDS            Otx2: OTX2_MOUSE - Also known as Otx-2. Experimental evidence at protein level: Swiss-Prot protein existence level 1. Transcription factor probably involved in the development of the brain and the sense organs. Can bind to the bicoid/BCD target sequence (BTS): 5'-TCTAATCCC-3'. From Mus musculus (Mouse).
   4670..4706    +  misc_feature   MCS (fragment): multiple cloning site
   4708..5294    +  misc_feature   IRES2: internal ribosome entry site (IRES) of the encephalomyocarditis virus (EMCV)
   5295..6011    +  CDS            EGFP: EGFP is a basic (constitutively fluorescent) green fluorescent protein published in 1996, derived from Aequorea victoria. It is reported to be a rapidly-maturing weak dimer with moderate acid sensitivity.
   6023..6100    +  CDS            HBB (fragment): HBB_PONPY - Experimental evidence at transcript level: Swiss-Prot protein existence level 2. Involved in oxygen transport from the lung to the various peripheral tissues. From Pongo pygmaeus (Bornean orangutan).
   6171..6226    +  polyA_signal   β-globin poly(A) signal: rabbit β-globin polyadenylation signal (Gil and Proudfoot, 1987)
   6840..6858    -  promoter       T3 promoter: promoter for bacteriophage T3 RNA polymerase
   6903..6919    -  protein_bind   lac operator: The lac repressor binds to the lac operator to inhibit transcription in E. coli. This inhibition can be relieved by adding lactose or isopropyl-β-D-thiogalactopyranoside (IPTG). lac repressor encoded by lacI
   6927..6957    -  promoter       lac promoter: promoter for the E. coli lac operon
   6972..6993    -  protein_bind   CAP binding site: CAP binding activates transcription in the presence of cAMP. E. coli catabolite activator protein
   7006..7098    -  CDS            lacI (fragment): lac repressor; lacI; The lac repressor binds to the lac operator to inhibit transcription in E. coli. This inhibition can be relieved by adding lactose or isopropyl-β-D-thiogalactopyranoside (IPTG).
   7281..7868    -  rep_origin     ori: high-copy-number ColE1/pMB1/pBR322/pUC origin of replication
>Addgene plasmid #153947 | pPB CAG Otx2-IRES-EGFP | addgene full sequence | sequence record 306427 | Addgene NGS Result
AGATTATCAAAAAGGATCTTCACCTAGATCCTTTTAAATTAAAAATGAAGTTTTAAATCAATCTAAAGTA
TATATGAGTAAACTTGGTCTGACAGTTACCAATGCTTAATCAGTGAGGCACCTATCTCAGCGATCTGTCT
ATTTCGTTCATCCATAGTTGCCTGACTCCCCGTCGTGTAGATAACTACGATACGGGAGGGCTTACCATCT
GGCCCCAGTGCTGCAATGATACCGCGAGACCCACGCTCACCGGCTCCAGATTTATCAGCAATAAACCAGC
CAGCCGGAAGGGCCGAGCGCAGAAGTGGTCCTGCAACTTTATCCGCCTCCATCCAGTCTATTAATTGTTG
CCGGGAAGCTAGAGTAAGTAGTTCGCCAGTTAATAGTTTGCGCAACGTTGTTGCCATTGCTACAGGCATC
GTGGTGTCACGCTCGTCGTTTGGTATGGCTTCATTCAGCTCCGGTTCCCAACGATCAAGGCGAGTTACAT
GATCCCCCATGTTGTGCAAAAAAGCGGTTAGCTCCTTCGGTCCTCCGATCGTTGTCAGAAGTAAGTTGGC
CGCAGTGTTATCACTCATGGTTATGGCAGCACTGCATAATTCTCTTACTGTCATGCCATCCGTAAGATGC
TTTTCTGTGACTGGTGAGTACTCAACCAAGTCATTCTGAGAATAGTGTATGCGGCGACCGAGTTGCTCTT
GCCCGGCGTCAATACGGGATAATACCGCGCCACATAGCAGAACTTTAAAAGTGCTCATCATTGGAAAACG
TTCTTCGGGGCGAAAACTCTCAAGGATCTTACCGCTGTTGAGATCCAGTTCGATGTAACCCACTCGTGCA
CCCAACTGATCTTCAGCATCTTTTACTTTCACCAGCGTTTCTGGGTGAGCAAAAACAGGAAGGCAAAATG
CCGCAAAAAAGGGAATAAGGGCGACACGGAAATGTTGAATACTCATACTCTTCCTTTTTCAATATTATTG
AAGCATTTATCAGGGTTATTGTCTCATGAGCGGATACATATTTGAATGTATTTAGAAAAATAAACAAATA
GGGGTTCCGCGCACATTTCCCCGAAAAGTGCCACCTAAATTGTAAGCGTTAATATTTTGTTAAAATTCGC
GTTAAATTTTTGTTAAATCAGCTCATTTTTTAACCAATAGGCCGAAATCGGCAAAATCCCTTATAAATCA
AAAGAATAGACCGAGATAGGGT
[37 nt withheld, positions 1213-1249]
AAAGAACGTGGACTCCAACGTCAAAGG
[49 nt withheld, positions 1277-1325]
T
[91 nt withheld, positions 1327-1417]
G
[124 nt withheld, positions 1419-1542]
CCCATTCGCCATTCAGGCTGCGCAACTGTTGGGAAGGGCGATCGGTGCGGGCCTCTTCGCTATTACGCCA
GCTGGCGAAAGGGGGATGTGCTGCAAGGCGATTAAGTTGGGTAACGCCAGGGTTTTCCCAGTCACGACGT
TGTAAAACGACGGCCAGTGAATTGTAATACGACTCACTATAGGGCGAATTGGGTACCTTAACCCTAGAAA
GATAGTCTGCGTAAAATTGACGCATGCATTCTTGAAATATTGCTCTCTCTTTCTAAATAGCGCGAATCCG
TCGCTGTGCATTTAGGACATCTCAGTCGCCGCTTGGAGCTCCCGTGAGGCGTGCTTGTCAATGCGGTAAG
TGTCACTGATTTTGAACTATAACGACCGCGTGAGTCAAAATGACGCATGATTATCTTTTACGTGACTTTT
AAGATTTAACTCATACGATAATTATATTGTTATTTCATGTTCTACTTACGTGATAACTTATTATATATAT
ATTTTCTTGTTATAGATATCGTCGGGTCGACATTGATTATTGACTAGTTATTAATAGTAATCAATTACGG
GGTCATTAGTTCATAGCCCATATATGGAGTTCCGCGTTACATAACTTACGGTAAATGGCCCGCCTGGCTG
ACCGCCCAACGACCCCCGCCCATTGACGTCAATAATGACGTATGTTCCCATAGTAACGCCAATAGGGACT
TTCCATTGACGTCAATGGGTGGAGTATTTACGGTAAACTGCCCACTTGGCAGTACATCAAGTGTATCATA
TGCCAAGTACGCCCCCTATTGACGTCAATGACGGTAAATGGCCCGCCTGGCATTATGCCCAGTACATGAC
CTTATGGGACTTTCCTACTTGGCAGTACATCTACGTATTAGTCATCGCTATTACCATGGTCGAGGTGAGC
CCCACGTTCTGCTTCACTCTCCCCATCTCCCCCCCCTCCCCACCCCCAATTTTGTATTTATTTATTTTTT
AATTATTTTGTGCAGCGATGGGGGCGGGGGGGGGGGGGGGGCGCGCGCCAGGCGGGGCGGGGCGGGGCGA
GGGGCGGGGCGGGGCGAGGCGGAGAGGTGCGGCGGCAGCCAATCAGAGCGGCGCGCTCCGAAAGTTTCCT
TTTATGGCGAGGCGGCGGCGGCGGCGGCCCTATAAAAAGCGAAGCGCGCGGCGGGCGGGAGTCGCTGCGC
GCTGCCTTCGCCCCGTGCCCCGCTCCGCCGCCGCCTCGCGCCGCCCGCCCCGGCTCTGACTGACCGCGTT
ACTCCCACAGGTGAGCGGGCGGGACGGCCCTTCTCCTCCGGGCTGTAATTAGCGCTTGGTTTAATGACGG
CTTGTTTCTTTTCTGTGGCTGCGTGAAAGCCTTGAGGGGCTCCGGGAGGGCCCTTTGTGCGGGGGGAGCG
GCTCGGGGGGTGCGTGCGTGTGTGTGTGCGTGGGGAGCGCCGCGTGCGGCTCCGCGCTGCCCGGCGGCTG
TGAGCGCTGCGGGCGCGGCGCGGGGCTTTGTGCGCTCCGCAGTGTGCGCGAGGGGAGCGCGGCCGGGGGC
GGTGCCCCGCGGTGCGGGGGGGGCTGCGAGGGGAACAAAGGCTGCGTGCGGGGTGTGTGCGTGGGGGGGT
GAGCAGGGGGTGTGGGCGCGTCGGTCGGGCTGCAACCCCCCCTGCACCCCCCTCCCCGAGTTGCTGAGCA
CGGCCCGGCTTCGGGTGCGGGGCTCCGTACGGGGCGTGGCGCGGGGCTCGCCGTGCCGGGCGGGGGGTGG
CGGCAGGTGGGGGTGCCGGGCGGGGCGGGGCCGCCTCGGGCCGGGGAGGGCTCGGGGGAGGGGCGCGGCG
GCCCCCGGAGCGCCGGCGGCTGTCGAGGCGCGGCGAGCCGCAGCCATTGCCTTTTATGGTAATCGTGCGA
GAGGGCGCAGGGACTTCCTTTGTCCCAAATCTGTGCGGAGCCGAAATCTGGGAGGCGCCGCCGCACCCCC
TCTAGCGGGCGCGGGGCGAAGCGGTGCGGCGCCGGCAGGAAGGAAATGGGCGGGGAGGGCCTTCGTGCGT
CGCCGCGCCGCCGTCCCCTTCTCCCTCTCCAGCCTCGGGGCTGTCCGCGGGGGGACGGCTGCCTTCGGGG
GGGACGGGGCAGGGCGGGGTTCGGCTTCTGGCGTGTGACCGGCGGCTCTAGAGCCTCTGCTAACCATGTT
CATGCCTTCTTCTTTTTCCTACAGCTCCTGGGCAACGTGCTGGTTATTGTGCTGTCTCATCATTTTGGCA
AAGAATTGCTCGAGATGATGTCTTATCTAAAGCAACCGCCTTACGCAGTCAATGGGCTGAGTCTGACCAC
TTCGGGTATGGACTTGCTGCATCCCTCCGTGGGCTACCCCGCCACCCCCCGGAAACAGCGAAGGGAGAGG
ACGACTTTTACTAGGGCACAGCTCGACGTTCTGGAAGCTCTGTTTGCCAAGACCCGGTACCCAGACATCT
TCATGAGGGAAGAGGTGGCACTGAAAATCAACTTGCCAGAATCCAGGGTGCAGGTATGGTTTAAGAATCG
AAGAGCTAAGTGCCGCCAACAGCAGCAGCAGCAGCAGAATGGAGGTCAGAACAAAGTGAGGCCTGCCAAG
AAGAAGAGCTCTCCAGCTCGGGAAGTGAGTTCAGAGAGTGGAACAAGTGGCCAGTTCACTCCCCCCTCTA
GTACCTCAGTCCCAACCATTGCCAGCAGCAGTGCCCCAGTGTCTATCTGGAGTCCAGCGTCCATCTCCCC
ACTGTCTGACCCCTTGTCCACTTCCTCCTCCTGCATGCAGAGGTCCTATCCCATGACCTATACTCAGGCT
TCAGGTTATAGTCAAGGCTATGCTGGCTCAACTTCCTACTTTGGGGGCATGGACTGTGGATCTTATTTGA
CCCCTATGCATCACCAGCTTCCTGGACCAGGGGCCACACTCAGTCCCATGGGTACCAATGCTGTTACCAG
CCATCTCAATCAGTCCCCAGCTTCTCTTTCCACCCAGGGATATGGAGCTTCAAGCTTGGGTTTTAACTCA
ACCACTGATTGCTTGGATTATAAGGACCAAACTGCCTCTTGGAAGCTTAACTTCAATGCTGACTGCTTGG
ATTATAAAGATCAGACGTCCTCATGGAAATTCCAGGTTTTGTGATGAGAATTCTGCAGTCGACGGTACCG
CGGGCCCGGGATCCGCCCCTCTCCCTCCCCCCCCCCTAACGTTACTGGCCGAAGCCGCTTGGAATAAGGC
CGGTGTGCGTTTGTCTATATGTTATTTTCCACCATATTGCCGTCTTTTGGCAATGTGAGGGTCCGGAAAC
CTGGCCCTGTCTTCTTGACGAGCATTCCTAGGGGTCTTTCCCCTCTCGCCAAAGGAATGCAAGGTCTGTT
GAATGTCGTGAAGGAAGCAGTTCCTCTGGAAGCTTCTTGAAGACAAACAACGTCTGTAGCGACCCTTTGC
AGGCAGCGGAACCCCCCACCTGGCGACAGGTGCCTCTGCGGCCAAAAGCCACGTGTATAAGATACACCTG
CAAAGGCGGCACAACCCCAGTGCCACGTTGTGAGTTGGATAGTTGTGGAAAGAGTCAAATGGCTCTCCTC
AAGCGTATTCAACAAGGGGCTGAAGGATGCCCAGAAGGTACCCCATTGTATGGGATCTGATCTGGGGCCT
CGGTACACATGCTTTACATGTGTTTAGTCGAGGTTAAAAAAACGTCTAGGCCCCCCGAACCACGGGGACG
TGGTTTTCCTTTGAAAAACACGATGATAATATGGCCACAACCATGGTGAGCAAGGGCGAGGAGCTGTTCA
CCGGGGTGGTGCCCATCCTGGTCGAGCTGGACGGCGACGTAAACGGCCACAAGTTCAGCGTGTCCGGCGA
GGGCGAGGGCGATGCCACCTACGGCAAGCTGACCCTGAAGTTCATCTGCACCACCGGCAAGCTGCCCGTG
CCCTGGCCCACCCTCGTGACCACCCTGACCTACGGCGTGCAGTGCTTCAGCCGCTACCCCGACCACATGA
AGCAGCACGACTTCTTCAAGTCCGCCATGCCCGAAGGCTACGTCCAGGAGCGCACCATCTTCTTCAAGGA
CGACGGCAACTACAAGACCCGCGCCGAGGTGAAGTTCGAGGGCGACACCCTGGTGAACCGCATCGAGCTG
AAGGGCATCGACTTCAAGGAGGACGGCAACATCCTGGGGCACAAGCTGGAGTACAACTACAACAGCCACA
ACGTCTATATCATGGCCGACAAGCAGAAGAACGGCATCAAGGTGAACTTCAAGATCCGCCACAACATCGA
GGACGGCAGCGTGCAGCTCGCCGACCACTACCAGCAGAACACCCCCATCGGCGACGGCCCCGTGCTGCTG
CCCGACAACCACTACCTGAGCACTCAGTCCGCCCTGAGCAAAGACCCCAACGAGAAGCGCGATCACATGG
TCCTGCTGGAGTTCGTGACCGCCGCCGGGATCACTCTCGGCATGGACGAGCTGTACAAGTAAAGCGGCCG
CAATTCACTCCTCAGGTGCAGGCTGCCTATCAGAAGGTGGTGGCTGGTGTGGCCAATGCCCTGGCTCACA
AATACCACTGAGATCTTTTTCCCTCTGCCAAAAATTATGGGGACATCATGAAGCCCCTTGAGCATCTGAC
TTCTGGCTAATAAAGGAAATTTATTTTCATTGCAATAGTGTGTTGGAATTTTTTGTGTCTCTCACTCGGA
AGGACATATGGGAGGGCAAATCATTTAAAACATCAGAATGAGTATTTGGTTTAGAGTTTGGCAACATATG
CCCATATGCTGGCTGCCATGAACAAAGGTTGGCTATAAAGAGGTCATCAGTATATGAAACAGCCCCCTGC
TGTCCATTCCTTATTCCATAGAAAAGCCTTGACTTGAGGTTAGATTTTTTTTATATTTTGTTTTGTGTTA
TTTTTTTCTTTAACATCCCTAAAATTTTCCTTACATGTTTTACTAGCCAGATTTTTCCTCCTCTCCTGAC
TACTCCCAGTCATAGCTGTCCCTCTTCTCTTATGGAGATCCCTCGACCTGCACCGTCTATGGAGATCGGA
TCCTTTGTTACTTTATAGAAGAAATTTTGAGTTTTTGTTTTTTTTTAATAAATAAATAAACATAAATAAA
TTGTTTGTTGAATTTATTATTAGTATGTAAGTGTAAATATAATAAAACTTAATATCTATTCAAATTAATA
AATAAACCTCGATATACAGACCGATAAAACACATGCGTCAATTTTACGCATGATTATCTTTAACGTACGT
CACAATATGATTATCTTTCTAGGGTTAAAGAGCTCCAGCTTTTGTTCCCTTTAGTGAGGGTTAATTTCGA
GCTTGGCGTAATCATGGTCATAGCTGTTTCCTGTGTGAAATTGTTATCCGCTCACAATTCCACACAACAT
ACGAGCCGGAAGCATAAAGTGTAAAGCCTGGGGTGCCTAATGAGTGAGCTAACTCACATTAATTGCGTTG
CGCTCACTGCCCGCTTTCCAGTCGGGAAACCTGTCGTGCCAGCTGCATTAATGAATCGGCCAACGCGCGG
GGAGAGGCGGTTTGCGTATTGGGCGCTCTTCCGCTTCCTCGCTCACTGACTCGCTGCGCTCGGTCGTTCG
GCTGCGGCGAGCGGTATCAGCTCACTCAAAGGCGGTAATACGGTTATCCACAGAATCAGGGGATAACGCA
GGAAAGAACATGTGAGCAAAAGGCCAGCAAAAGGCCAGGAACCGTAAAAAGGCCGCGTTGCTGGCGTTTT
TCCATAGGCTCCGCCCCCCTGACGAGCATCACAAAAATCGACGCTCAAGTCAGAGGTGGCGAACCCGACA
GGACTATAAAGATACCAGGCGTTTCCCCCTGGAAGCTCCCTCGTGCGCTCTCCTGTTCCGACCCTGCCGC
TTACCGGATACCTGTCCGCCTTTCTCCCTTCGGGAAGCGTGGCGCTTTCTCATAGCTCACGCTGTAGGTA
TCTCAGTTCGGTGTAGGTCGTTCGCTCCAAGCTGGGCTGTGTGCACGAACCCCCCGTTCAGCCCGACCGC
TGCGCCTTATCCGGTAACTATCGTCTTGAGTCCAACCCGGTAAGACACGACTTATCGCCACTGGCAGCAG
CCACTGGTAACAGGATTAGCAGAGCGAGGTATGTAGGCGGTGCTACAGAGTTCTTGAAGTGGTGGCCTAA
CTACGGCTACACTAGAAGAACAGTATTTGGTATCTGCGCTCTGCTGAAGCCAGTTACCTTCGGAAAAAGA
GTTGGTAGCTCTTGATCCGGCAAACAAACCACCGCTGGTAGCGGTGGTTTTTTTGTTTGCAAGCAGCAGA
TTACGCGCAGAAAAAAAGGATCTCAAGAAGATCCTTTGATCTTTTCTACGGGGTCTGACGCTCAGTGGAA
CGAAAACTCACGTTAAGGGATTTTGGTCATG
